Addgene plasmid #52740: TIRAP-TAP_IRES_GFP
Purpose: Retroviral vector expresses hTIRAP-3xHA and a target site for the biotin ligase BirA upstream of IRES and GFP
Depositing lab: Jonathan Kagan. Depositing organization: Boston Children's Hospital. Publication: A promiscuous lipid-binding protein diversifies the subcellular sites of toll-like receptor signal transduction. Bonham KS, Orzalli MH, Hayashi K, Wolf AI, Glanemann C, Weninger W, Iwasaki A, Knipe DM, Kagan JC. Cell. 2014 Feb 13;156(4):705-16. doi: 10.1016/j.cell.2014.01.019. PubMed 24529375.
Backbone
  Vector backbone: MSCV2.2
  Vector type: Mammalian Expression, Retroviral
  Selectable markers: GFP
Growth in bacteria
  Bacterial resistance: Ampicillin, 100 μg/mL
  Growth temperature: 37°C
  Growth strain: DH5alpha
  Copy number: Unknown
Gene/Insert
  Gene/Insert name: Toll/IL-1 Receptor adaptor protein (alt names: TIRAP; Mal)
  Species: H. sapiens (human)
  Insert size (bp): 1600
  GenBank ID: AF378129.1 Mal
  Entrez Gene: TIRAP (a.k.a. BACTS1, Mal, MyD88-2, wyatt)
  Tag / fusion protein: 3x HA (C terminal on insert); 3x TEV (C terminal on insert); BirA target site (C terminal on insert)
Terms and licenses: Academic/Nonprofit Terms; Industry Terms: Not Available to Industry
Depositor comments: BirA target site in this plasmid(or biotin acceptor peptide, BAP) is GLNDIFEAQKIEWHE
How to cite: TIRAP-TAP_IRES_GFP was a gift from Jonathan Kagan (Addgene plasmid # 52740 ; http://n2t.net/addgene:52740 ; RRID:Addgene_52740)
