[The description below was written by a language model from this plasmid's Addgene catalogue record.]
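Description:
TIRAP-TAP_IRES_GFP is a retroviral mammalian expression plasmid built on the MSCV2.2 (murine stem cell virus) backbone. It is propagated in E. coli under ampicillin selection; the record lists its copy number as unknown and includes no feature table, so the origin of replication and the exact arrangement of viral elements are not documented here. As an MSCV-type vector, it would be expected to drive the insert from the viral long terminal repeat and to be packaged into retroviral particles for stable transduction of target cells, although the promoter is not explicitly stated.

The payload is human TIRAP (also called Mal), the Toll/IL-1 receptor adaptor protein that functions in Toll-like receptor signalling, recorded as an insert of about 1.6 kb. Its C terminus carries a tandem affinity purification (TAP) module made up of three HA epitopes, three TEV protease cleavage sites, and a biotin acceptor peptide that is a target site for the biotin ligase BirA. Together these parts allow detection or capture through the HA epitope, site-specific biotinylation by BirA for streptavidin-based capture, and release of bound material by TEV cleavage. The relative order of the three tag elements is not given in the record.

Downstream of the tagged TIRAP coding sequence, an IRES directs translation of GFP from the same transcript. GFP fluorescence therefore marks transduced cells and is the only selectable marker in mammalian cells, allowing them to be identified or sorted without drug selection. The construct is suited to stable expression of tagged TIRAP for localization studies and for purifying TIRAP-associated complexes in work on TLR signal transduction.
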