>Addgene plasmid #52740 | TIRAP-TAP_IRES_GFP | addgene partial sequence | sequence record 83588 | pLXSN5 5'-CCCTTGAACCTCCTCGTTCGACC-3'
CCTCACTCCTTCTCTAGGCGCCGGAATTAGATCTGCCGCCACCATGGCATCATCGACCTCCCTCCCAGCT
CCTGGCTCTCGGCCTAAGAAGCCTCTAGGCAAGATGGCTGACTGGTTCAGGCAGACCCTGCTGAAGAAGC
CCAAGAAGAGGCCCAACTCCCCAGAAAGCACCTCCAGCGATGCTTCACAGCCTACCTCACAGGACAGCCC
ACTACCCCCAAGCCTCAGCTCAGTCACGTCTCCCAGCCTGCCACCCACACATGCGAGTGACAGTGGCAGT
AGTCGCTGGAGCAAAGACTATGACGTCTGCGTGTGCCACAGTGAGGAAGACCTGGTGGCCGCCCAGGACC
TGGTCTCCTACTTGGAAGGCAGCACTGCCAGCCTGCGCTGCTTCCTGCAACTCCGGGATGCAACCCCAGG
CGGCGCTATAGTGTCCGAGCTGTGCCAGGCACTGAGCAGTAGTCACTGCCGGGTGCTGCTCATCACGCCG
GGCTTCCTTCAGGACCCCTGGTGCAAGTACCAGATGCTGCAGGCCCTGACCGAGGCTCCAGGGGCCGAGG
GCTGCACCATCCCCCTGCTGTCGGGCCTCAGCAGAGCTGCCTACCCACCTGAGCTCCGATTCATGTACTA
CGTCGATGGCAGGGGCCCTGATGGTGGCTTTCGTCAAGTCAAAGAAGCTGTCATGCGTTGTAAGCTACTA
CAGGAGGGAGAAGGGGAACGGGATTCAGCTACAGTATCTGATCTACTTAGATCTCTCGAGTATCCTTACG
ATGTTCCTGATTATGCTTACCCCTACGACGTCCCCGACTACGCCTATCCATACGATGTACCAGACTATGC
GGAAAATCTTTATTTTCAAGGTGCTATTCCTACTACTGAGAACCTCTACTTCCAGGGCGCCATCCCCACA
ACGGAAAACCTATATTTCCAAGGAGGG
