>Addgene plasmid #52740 | TIRAP-TAP_IRES_GFP | addgene partial sequence | sequence record 84556 | IRES-R 5'-CCTCACATTGCCAAAAGACG-3'
ACAACGCACACCGGCCTTATTCCAAGCGGCTTCGGCCAGTAACGTTAGGGGGGGGGGCGGAATTCGATAT
CAAGCTTATCGATACCGTCGACGTTTAAACGCGGCCGCCTATTCGTGCCATTCGATCTTCTGGGCTTCGA
AGATGTCGTTGAGGCCTGCGGCAGCTTCATGCCATTCAATTTTTTGAGCTTCAAAAATATCATTAAGACC
CCCTCCTTGGAAATATAGGTTTTCCGTTGTGGGGATGGCGCCCTGGAAGTAGAGGTTCTCAGTAGTAGGA
ATAGCACCTTGAAAATAAAGATTTTCCGCATAGTCTGGTACATCGTATGGATAGGCGTAGTCGGGGACGT
CGTAGGGGTAAGCATAATCAGGAACATCGTAAGGATACTCGAGAGATCTAAGTAGATCAGATACTGTAGC
TGAATCCCGTTCCCCTTCTCCCTCCTGTAGTAGCTTACAACGCATGACAGCTTCTTTGACTTGACGAAAG
CCACCATCAGGGCCCCTGCCATCGACGTAGTACATGAATCGGAGCTCAGGTGGGTAGGCAGCTCTGCTGA
GGCCCGACAGCAGGGGGATGGTGCAGCCCTCGGCCCCTGGAGCCTCGGTCAGGGCCTGCAGCATCTGGTA
CTTGCACCAGGGGTCCTGAAGGAAGCCCGGCGTGATGAGCAGCACCCGGCAGTGACTACTGCTCAGTGCC
TGGCACAGCTCGGACACTATAGCGCCGCCTGGGGTTGCATCCCGGAGTTGCAGGAAGCAGCGCAGGCTGG
CAGTGCTGCCTTCCAAGTAGGAGACCAGGTCCTGGGCGG
