>Addgene plasmid #52740 | TIRAP-TAP_IRES_GFP | addgene partial sequence | sequence record 84558 | IRES-F 5'-TGGCTCTCCTCAAGCGTATT-3'
CCCATTGTATGGGATCTGATCTGGGGCCTCGGTGCACATGCTTTACATGTGTTTAGTCGAGGTTAAAAAA
ACGTCTAGGCCCCCCGAACCACGGGGACGTGGTTTTCCTTTGAAAAACACGATGATAATATGGCCACAAC
CATGGTGAGCAAGGGCGAGGAGCTGTTCACCGGGGTGGTGCCCATCCTGGTCGAGCTGGACGGCGACGTA
AACGGCCACAAGTTCAGCGTGTCTGGCGAGGGCGAGGGCGATGCCACCTACGGCAAGCTGACCCTGAAGT
TCATCTGCACCACCGGCAAGCTGCCCGTGCCCTGGCCCACCCTCGTGACCACCCTGACCTACGGCGTGCA
GTGCTTCAGCCGCTACCCCGACCACATGAAGCAGCACGACTTCTTCAAGTCCGCCATGCCCGAAGGCTAC
GTCCAGGAGCGCACCATCTTCTTCAAGGACGACGGCAACTACAAGACCCGCGCCGAGGTGAAGTTCGAGG
GCGACACCCTGGTGAACCGCATCGAGCTGAAGGGCATCGACTTCAAGGAGGACGGCAACATCCTGGGGCA
CAAGCTGGAGTACAACTACAACAGCCACAACGTCTATATCATGGCCGACAAGCAGAAGAACGGCATCAAG
GCGAACTTCAAGATCCGCCACAACATCGAGGACGGCAGCGTGCAGCTCGCCGACCACTACCAGCAGAACA
CCCCCATCGGCGACGGCCCCGTGCTGCTGCCCGACAACCACTACCTGAGCACCCAGTCCGCCCTGAGCAA
AGACCCCAACGAGAAGCGCGATCACATGGTCCTGCTGGAGTTCGTGACCGCCGCCGGGATCACTCTCGGC
ATGGACGAGCTGTACAAGTAATGAATTAATTAAGAATTCGATAA
